Addgene plasmid #78308: NaAtm1
Purpose: Atm1 type ABC Exporter
Depositing lab: Douglas Rees. Depositing organization: California Institute of Technology. Publication: Structural basis for heavy metal detoxification by an Atm1-type ABC exporter. Lee JY, Yang JG, Zhitnitsky D, Lewinson O, Rees DC. Science. 2014 Mar 7;343(6175):1133-6. doi: 10.1126/science.1246489. PubMed 24604198.
Backbone
  Vector backbone: pJL-H6
  Backbone manufacturer: Custom Plasmid created in Rees Lab
Growth in bacteria
  Bacterial resistance: Ampicillin, 100 μg/mL
  Growth temperature: Room Temperature
  Growth strain: DH5alpha
  Copy number: Unknown
Gene/Insert
  Gene/Insert name: Atm1 type ABC Exporter (alt name: Atm1)
  Species: N. aromaticivorans
  Insert size (bp): 1827
  Promoter: T7 Promoter
  Tag / fusion protein: 6x Histidine Tag (C terminal on insert)
  Cloning method: Unknown
  Sequencing primers: 5′ T7 Forward; 3′ T7 Reverse
Terms and licenses: Academic/Nonprofit Terms; Industry Terms: Not Available to Industry
How to cite: NaAtm1 was a gift from Douglas Rees (Addgene plasmid # 78308 ; http://n2t.net/addgene:78308 ; RRID:Addgene_78308)
