[The description below was written by a language model from this plasmid's Addgene catalogue record.]
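Description:
NaAtm1 is a bacterial expression plasmid built on pJL-H6, a custom laboratory-made backbone, and carries the gene for an Atm1-type ATP-binding cassette (ABC) exporter from the bacterium N. aromaticivorans. The insert is recorded as 1827 bp and is placed under a T7 promoter, so transcription depends on T7 RNA polymerase, as supplied by suitable E. coli expression hosts. The plasmid is maintained in E. coli under ampicillin selection, with DH5alpha listed as the propagation strain. The copy number is recorded as unknown, and the origin of replication and cloning method are not stated. No feature table accompanies the record, so other backbone elements such as a terminator, a lac operator or a repressor gene cannot be confirmed, although the use of T7 forward and reverse sequencing primers implies that standard T7 flanking sequences surround the insert.

The exporter is fused to a six-histidine tag at its C terminus, which permits purification of the recombinant protein by immobilised metal affinity chromatography, a common route for isolating detergent-solubilised membrane proteins. Atm1-family proteins are ABC transporters that use ATP binding and hydrolysis to move substrates across membranes. The associated publication concerns the structural basis for heavy metal detoxification by this type of exporter. The construct is therefore best understood as a tool for overproducing and purifying tagged NaAtm1 for structural and biochemical studies of transport. The record does not detail specific downstream applications beyond its stated purpose as an Atm1-type ABC exporter.
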