>Addgene plasmid #78308 | NaAtm1 | depositor partial sequence | sequence record 146543 | Atm1 ABC Exporter
ATGCCTCCCGAAACCGCAACGAATCCGAAAGATGCCCGGCACGATGGCTGGCAGACGCTGAAGCGCTTCC
TGCCCTACCTGTGGCCGGCGGACAACGCGGTACTGCGACGGCGGGTCGTGGGCGCGATCCTCATGGTGCT
GCTGGGCAAGGCAACAACGCTGGCCCTGCCCTTCGCGTACAAGAAGGCGGTCGACGCCATGACGCTCGGC
GGTGGGGCGCAGCCTGCGCTCACGGTCGCGCTTGCGTTCGTACTGGCCTATGCGCTTGGCCGCTTTTCCG
GGGTGCTTTTCGACAACTTGCGCAACATCGTTTTCGAACGTGTCGGCCAGGACGCCACACGTCACCTGGC
GGAGAACGTGTTCGCCCGGCTGCACAAGCTCAGCTTGCGCTTCCACCTTGCCCGCCGCACCGGCGAGGTG
ACCAAGGTGATCGAGCGCGGCACCAAGAGCATCGACACGATGCTCTACTTCCTGCTGTTCAACATCGCGC
CGACGGTGATCGAGTTGACCGCCGTGATCGTGATCTTCTGGCTCAACTTCGGCCTCGGCCTCGTCACGGC
CACGATCCTCGCGGTCATCGCCTATGTCTGGACGACGCGCACCATCACCGAATGGCGCACGCACCTGCGC
GAAAAGATGAACCGCCTCGACGGACAGGCGCTGGCCCGCGCGGTGGACTCGCTGCTGAACTACGAGACGG
TGAAGTATTTCGGTGCGGAATCGCGTGAGGAGGCACGCTATGCCTCCGCTGCCCGCGCCTATGCCGATGC
CGCGGTGAAGAGCGAGAACAGCCTCGGCTTGCTCAACATCGCGCAGGCGCTGATCGTGAACCTGCTGATG
GCGGGCGCAATGGCCTGGACGGTCTATGGCTGGTCGCAAGGCAAGCTGACGGTGGGCGACCTCGTCTTCG
TCAATACATACCTCACCCAGCTCTTCCGCCCGCTCGACATGCTCGGAATGGTCTATCGCACGATCCGGCA
GGGGCTGATCGACATGGCCGAAATGTTCCGCCTGATCGACACCCACATCGAAGTGGCCGACGTTCCGAAT
GCCCCTGCGCTGGTGGTCAATCGTCCTTCGGTCACCTTCGACAATGTCGTGTTCGGCTACGACCGTGACC
GCGAGATTCTCCACGGCCTCTCGTTTGAGGTGGCCGCCGGAAGCCGCGTCGCCATCGTCGGGCCTTCGGG
CGCGGGCAAGTCGACAATCGCCCGGCTGTTGTTCCGCTTCTACGATCCGTGGGAAGGGCGCATTCTGATC
GACGGCCAGGACATCGCCCATGTCACTCAGACCAGCTTGCGCGCTGCCCTCGGCATCGTCCCGCAGGATT
CGGTGCTGTTCAACGACACCATCGGCTACAACATCGCCTATGGCCGCGATGGCGCCAGCAGGGCCGAAGT
CGACGCAGCCGCAAAGGGCGCCGCCATCGCAGACTTCATCGCCCGCCTGCCGCAGGGCTATGACACCGAA
GTCGGAGAGCGCGGCCTCAAGCTTTCAGGCGGCGAGAAGCAGCGCGTTGCCATCGCCCGCACGCTGGTCA
AGAATCCTCCGATCCTGCTTTTCGACGAAGCCACCAGCGCGCTCGACACCCGGACCGAGCAGGACATCCT
CTCCACCATGCGCGCCGTCGCCAGCCACCGGACGACGATCTCGATCGCCCACCGGCTCTCGACGATCGCG
GATTCCGACACGATCCTTGTGCTGGATCAGGGACGGCTTGCCGAACAAGGCAGCCACCTCGACCTGCTGC
GCCGCGACGGGCTCTATGCGGAGATGTGGGCGCGTCAGGCGGCGGAAAGCGCCGAAGTCAGCGAGGCGGC
GGAGCACCATCACCATCATCACTAA
