>Addgene plasmid #78308 | NaAtm1 | addgene partial sequence | sequence record 150264 | T7 5'-TAATACGACTCACTATAGGG-3'
ATTCCCTCTAGAAATAATTTTGTTTAACTTTAAGAAGGAGATATAAGGATGCCTCCCGAAACCGCAACGA
ATCCGAAAGATGCCCGGCACGATGGCTGGCAGACGCTGAAGCGCTTCCTGCCCTACCTGTGGCCGGCGGA
CAACGCGGTACTGCGACGGCGGGTCGTGGGCGCGATCCTCATGGTGCTGCTGGGCAAGGCAACAACGCTG
GCCCTGCCCTTCGCGTACAAGAAGGCGGTCGACGCCATGACGCTCGGCGGTGGGGCGCAGCCTGCGCTCA
CGGTCGCGCTTGCGTTCGTACTGGCCTATGCGCTTGGCCGCTTTTCCGGGGTGCTTTTCGACAACTTGCG
CAACATCGTTTTCGAACGTGTCGGCCAGGACGCCACACGTCACCTGGCGGAGAACGTGTTCGCCCGGCTG
CACAAGCTCAGCTTGCGCTTCCACCTTGCCCGCCGCACCGGCGAGGTGACCAAGGTGATCGAGCGCGGCA
CCAAGAGCATCGACACGATGCTCTACTTCCTGCTGTTCAACATCGCGCCGACGGTGATCGAGTTGACCGC
CGTGATCGTGATCTTCTGGCTCAACTTCGGCCTCGGCCTCGTCACGGCCACGATCCTCGCGGTCATCGCC
TATGTCTGGACGACGCGCACCATCACCGAATGGCGCACGCACCTGCGCGAAAAGATGAACCGCCTCGACG
GACAGGCGCTGGCCCGCGCGGTGGACTCGCTGCTGAACTACGAGACGGTGAAGTATTTCGGTGCGGAATC
GCGTGAGGAGGCACGCTATGCCTCCGCTGCCCGCGCCTATGCCGATGCCGCGGTGAAGAGCGAGAACAGC
CTCGGCTTGCTCAACATCGCGCAGGCGCTGATCGTGAACCTGCTGATGGCGGGCGCAATGGCCTGGACGG
TCTATGGCTGGTCGCAAGGCAAGCTGACGGTGGGCGACCTCGTCTTCGTCAATACATACCTCACCCAGCT
CTTCCGCCCGC
