>Addgene plasmid #78308 | NaAtm1 | addgene partial sequence | sequence record 150265 | T7term 5'-GCTAGTTATTGCTCAGCGG-3'
GATGGTGATGGTGCTCCGCCGCCTCGCTGACTTCGGCGCTTTCCGCCGCCTGACGCGCCCACATCTCCGC
ATAGAGCCCGTCGCGGCGCAGCAGGTCGAGGTGGCTGCCTTGTTCGGCAAGCCGTCCCTGATCCAGCACA
AGGATCGTGTCGGAATCCGCGATCGTCGAGAGCCGGTGGGCGATCGAGATCGTCGTCCGGTGGCTGGCGA
CGGCGCGCATGGTGGAGAGGATGTCCTGCTCGGTCCGGGTGTCGAGCGCGCTGGTGGCTTCGTCGAAAAG
CAGGATCGGAGGATTCTTGACCAGCGTGCGGGCGATGGCAACGCGCTGCTTCTCGCCGCCTGAAAGCTTG
AGGCCGCGCTCTCCGACTTCGGTGTCATAGCCCTGCGGCAGGCGGGCGATGAAGTCTGCGATGGCGGCGC
CCTTTGCGGCTGCGTCGACTTCGGCCCTGCTGGCGCCATCGCGGCCATAGGCGATGTTGTAGCCGATGGT
GTCGTTGAACAGCACCGAATCCTGCGGGACGATGCCGAGGGCAGCGCGCAAGCTGGTCTGAGTGACATGG
GCGATGTCCTGGCCGTCGATCAGAATGCGCCCTTCCCACGGATCGTAGAAGCGGAACAACAGCCGGGCGA
TTGTCGACTTGCCCGCGCCCGAAGGCCCGACGATGGCGACGCGGCTTCCGGCGGCCACCTCAAACGAGAG
GCCGTGGAGAATCTCGCGGTCACGGTCGTAGCCGAACACGACATTGTCGAAGGTGACCGAAGGACGATTG
ACCACCAGCGCAGGGGCATTCGGAACGTCGGCCACTTCGATGTGGGTGTCGATCAGGCGGAACATTTCGG
CCATGTCGATCAGCCCCTGCCGGATCGTGCGATAGACCATTCCGAGCATGTCGAGCGG
